>Addgene plasmid #71549 | pmCherry-N1_SEPT2 | depositor full sequence | sequence record 129659 | pmCherry-N1_SEPT2 sequence 5771 bps
TAGTTATTAATAGTAATCAATTACGGGGTCATTAGTTCATAGCCCATATATGGAGTTCCGCGTTACATAA
CTTACGGTAAATGGCCCGCCTGGCTGACCGCCCAACGACCCCCGCCCATTGACGTCAATAATGACGTATG
TTCCCATAGTAACGCCAATAGGGACTTTCCATTGACGTCAATGGGTGGAGTATTTACGGTAAACTGCCCA
CTTGGCAGTACATCAAGTGTATCATATGCCAAGTACGCCCCCTATTGACGTCAATGACGGTAAATGGCCC
GCCTGGCATTATGCCCAGTACATGACCTTATGGGACTTTCCTACTTGGCAGTACATCTACGTATTAGTCA
TCGCTATTACCATGGTGATGCGGTTTTGGCAGTACATCAATGGGCGTGGATAGCGGTTTGACTCACGGGG
ATTTCCAAGTCTCCACCCCATTGACGTCAATGGGAGTTTGTTTTGGCACCAAAATCAACGGGACTTTCCA
AAATGTCGTAACAACTCCGCCCCATTGACGCAAATGGGCGGTAGGCGTGTACGGTGGGAGGTCTATATAA
GCAGAGCTGGTTTAGTGAACCGTCAGATCCGCTAGCGCTACCGGACTCAGATCTCGAGCCACCATGTCTA
AGCAACAACCAACTCAGTTTATAAATCCAGAAACTCCTGGCTATGTTGGATTTGCAAATCTTCCCAATCA
AGTTCACCGAAAATCAGTGAAGAAGGGGTTCGAGTTCACTCTGATGGTGGTTGGTGAATCTGGTCTAGGA
AAATCAACTCTCATAAACAGCTTATTCCTGACTGATCTCTACCCAGAAAGAATTATTCCTGGAGCTGCAG
AGAAAATTGAAAGAACTGTCCAGATAGAGGCTTCGACTGTTGAGATTGAAGAGCGGGGTGTGAAGCTGCG
GCTTACAGTAGTGGACACTCCCGGCTACGGGGATGCCATCAACTGCAGGGATTGTTTCAAGACAATTATC
TCCTACATTGATGAGCAGTTTGAACGCTACCTACATGATGAGAGTGGACTGAACAGGCGTCACATCATTG
ATAACAGGGTACATTGTTGCTTCTACTTCATTTCACCTTTTGGACATGGACTGAAGCCCTTAGATGTTGC
ATTTATGAAAGCGATACACAATAAGGTGAATATTGTGCCTGTCATTGCGAAAGCTGACACTCTCACTCTG
AAGGAGCGTGAGCGGCTTAAGAAAAGGATTTTGGATGAAATTGAAGAGCATAGCATTAAAATCTATCACT
TACCTGATGCAGAGTCAGATGAAGATGAAGACTTTAAGGAGCAGACTAGACTCCTCAAGGCCAGTATCCC
ATTCTCTGTGGTTGGCTCCAACCAGTTGATTGAAGCCAAAGGCAAGAAGGTTAGAGGCCGTCTCTACCCA
TGGGGTGTTGTAGAGGTGGAGAACCCAGAACACAATGACTTTCTGAAGCTGAGAACGATGCTCATCACCC
ACATGCAGGACCTACAGGAAGTGACCCAAGACCTTCACTATGAAAACTTCCGTTCTGAGAGGCTGAAGAG
AGGCGGCAGGAAAGTAGAGAATGAGGACATGAATAAAGACCAGATCTTGCTTGAAAAGGAGGCTGAGCTC
CGCCGCATGCAAGAGATGATTGCAAGAATGCAAGCGCAGATGCAGATGCAGATGCAGGGTGGTGACAGTG
ACAGCGGGGCTCTCGGGCAGCATGTGCGGGATCCACCGGTCGCCACCATGGTGAGCAAGGGCGAGGAGGA
TAACATGGCCATCATCAAGGAGTTCATGCGCTTCAAGGTGCACATGGAGGGCTCCGTGAACGGCCACGAG
TTCGAGATCGAGGGCGAGGGCGAGGGCCGCCCCTACGAGGGCACCCAGACCGCCAAGCTGAAGGTGACCA
AGGGTGGCCCCCTGCCCTTCGCCTGGGACATCCTGTCCCCTCAGTTCATGTACGGCTCCAAGGCCTACGT
GAAGCACCCCGCCGACATCCCCGACTACTTGAAGCTGTCCTTCCCCGAGGGCTTCAAGTGGGAGCGCGTG
ATGAACTTCGAGGACGGCGGCGTGGTGACCGTGACCCAGGACTCCTCCCTGCAGGACGGCGAGTTCATCT
ACAAGGTGAAGCTGCGCGGCACCAACTTCCCCTCCGACGGCCCCGTAATGCAGAAGAAGACCATGGGCTG
GGAGGCCTCCTCCGAGCGGATGTACCCCGAGGACGGCGCCCTGAAGGGCGAGATCAAGCAGAGGCTGAAG
CTGAAGGACGGCGGCCACTACGACGCTGAGGTCAAGACCACCTACAAGGCCAAGAAGCCCGTGCAGCTGC
CCGGCGCCTACAACGTCAACATCAAGTTGGACATCACCTCCCACAACGAGGACTACACCATCGTGGAACA
GTACGAACGCGCCGAGGGCCGCCACTCCACCGGCGGCATGGACGAGCTGTACAAGTAGCGGCCGCGACTC
TAGATCATAATCAGCCATACCACATTTGTAGAGGTTTTACTTGCTTTAAAAAACCTCCCACACCTCCCCC
TGAACCTGAAACATAAAATGAATGCAATTGTTGTTGTTAACTTGTTTATTGCAGCTTATAATGGTTACAA
ATAAAGCAATAGCATCACAAATTTCACAAATAAAGCATTTTTTTCACTGCATTCTAGTTGTGGTTTGTCC
AAACTCATCAATGTATCTTAAGGCGTAAATTGTAAGCGTTAATATTTTGTTAAAATTCGCGTTAAATTTT
TGTTAAATCAGCTCATTTTTTAACCAATAGGCCGAAATCGGCAAAATCCCTTATAAATCAAAAGAATAGA
CCGAGATAGGGT
[37 nt withheld, positions 2813-2849]
AAAGAACGTGGACTCCAACGTCAAAGG
[49 nt withheld, positions 2877-2925]
T
[91 nt withheld, positions 2927-3017]
G
[124 nt withheld, positions 3019-3142]
CAGGTGGCACTTTTCGGGGAAATGTGCGCGGAACCCCTATTTGTTTATTTTTCTAAATACATTCAAATAT
GTATCCGCTCATGAGACAATAACCCTGATAAATGCTTCAATAATATTGAAAAAGGAAGAGTCCTGAGGCG
GAAAGAACCAGCTGTGGAATGTGTGTCAGTTAGGGTGTGGAAAGTCCCCAGGCTCCCCAGCAGGCAGAAG
TATGCAAAGCATGCATCTCAATTAGTCAGCAACCAGGTGTGGAAAGTCCCCAGGCTCCCCAGCAGGCAGA
AGTATGCAAAGCATGCATCTCAATTAGTCAGCAACCATAGTCCCGCCCCTAACTCCGCCCATCCCGCCCC
TAACTCCGCCCAGTTCCGCCCATTCTCCGCCCCATGGCTGACTAATTTTTTTTATTTATGCAGAGGCCGA
GGCCGCCTCGGCCTCTGAGCTATTCCAGAAGTAGTGAGGAGGCTTTTTTGGAGGCCTAGGCTTTTGCAAA
GATCGATCAAGAGACAGGATGAGGATCGTTTCGCATGATTGAACAAGATGGATTGCACGCAGGTTCTCCG
GCCGCTTGGGTGGAGAGGCTATTCGGCTATGACTGGGCACAACAGACAATCGGCTGCTCTGATGCCGCCG
TGTTCCGGCTGTCAGCGCAGGGGCGCCCGGTTCTTTTTGTCAAGACCGACCTGTCCGGTGCCCTGAATGA
ACTGCAAGACGAGGCAGCGCGGCTATCGTGGCTGGCCACGACGGGCGTTCCTTGCGCAGCTGTGCTCGAC
GTTGTCACTGAAGCGGGAAGGGACTGGCTGCTATTGGGCGAAGTGCCGGGGCAGGATCTCCTGTCATCTC
ACCTTGCTCCTGCCGAGAAAGTATCCATCATGGCTGATGCAATGCGGCGGCTGCATACGCTTGATCCGGC
TACCTGCCCATTCGACCACCAAGCGAAACATCGCATCGAGCGAGCACGTACTCGGATGGAAGCCGGTCTT
GTCGATCAGGATGATCTGGACGAAGAGCATCAGGGGCTCGCGCCAGCCGAACTGTTCGCCAGGCTCAAGG
CGAGCATGCCCGACGGCGAGGATCTCGTCGTGACCCATGGCGATGCCTGCTTGCCGAATATCATGGTGGA
AAATGGCCGCTTTTCTGGATTCATCGACTGTGGCCGGCTGGGTGTGGCGGACCGCTATCAGGACATAGCG
TTGGCTACCCGTGATATTGCTGAAGAGCTTGGCGGCGAATGGGCTGACCGCTTCCTCGTGCTTTACGGTA
TCGCCGCTCCCGATTCGCAGCGCATCGCCTTCTATCGCCTTCTTGACGAGTTCTTCTGAGCGGGACTCTG
GGGTTCGAAATGACCGACCAAGCGACGCCCAACCTGCCATCACGAGATTTCGATTCCACCGCCGCCTTCT
ATGAAAGGTTGGGCTTCGGAATCGTTTTCCGGGACGCCGGCTGGATGATCCTCCAGCGCGGGGATCTCAT
GCTGGAGTTCTTCGCCCACCCTAGGGGGAGGCTAACTGAAACACGGAAGGAGACAATACCGGAAGGAACC
CGCGCTATGACGGCAATAAAAAGACAGAATAAAACGCACGGTGTTGGGTCGTTTGTTCATAAACGCGGGG
TTCGGTCCCAGGGCTGGCACTCTGTCGATACCCCACCGAGACCCCATTGGGGCCAATACGCCCGCGTTTC
TTCCTTTTCCCCACCCCACCCCCCAAGTTCGGGTGAAGGCCCAGGGCTCGCAGCCAACGTCGGGGCGGCA
GGCCCTGCCATAGCCTCAGGTTACTCATATATACTTTAGATTGATTTAAAACTTCATTTTTAATTTAAAA
GGATCTAGGTGAAGATCCTTTTTGATAATCTCATGACCAAAATCCCTTAACGTGAGTTTTCGTTCCACTG
AGCGTCAGACCCCGTAGAAAAGATCAAAGGATCTTCTTGAGATCCTTTTTTTCTGCGCGTAATCTGCTGC
TTGCAAACAAAAAAACCACCGCTACCAGCGGTGGTTTGTTTGCCGGATCAAGAGCTACCAACTCTTTTTC
CGAAGGTAACTGGCTTCAGCAGAGCGCAGATACCAAATACTGTCCTTCTAGTGTAGCCGTAGTTAGGCCA
CCACTTCAAGAACTCTGTAGCACCGCCTACATACCTCGCTCTGCTAATCCTGTTACCAGTGGCTGCTGCC
AGTGGCGATAAGTCGTGTCTTACCGGGTTGGACTCAAGACGATAGTTACCGGATAAGGCGCAGCGGTCGG
GCTGAACGGGGGGTTCGTGCACACAGCCCAGCTTGGAGCGAACGACCTACACCGAACTGAGATACCTACA
GCGTGAGCTATGAGAAAGCGCCACGCTTCCCGAAGGGAGAAAGGCGGACAGGTATCCGGTAAGCGGCAGG
GTCGGAACAGGAGAGCGCACGAGGGAGCTTCCAGGGGGAAACGCCTGGTATCTTTATAGTCCTGTCGGGT
TTCGCCACCTCTGACTTGAGCGTCGATTTTTGTGATGCTCGTCAGGGGGGCGGAGCCTATGGAAAAACGC
CAGCAACGCGGCCTTTTTACGGTTCCTGGCCTTTTGCTGGCCTTTTGCTCACATGTTCTTTCCTGCGTTA
TCCCCTGATTCTGTGGATAACCGTATTACCGCCATGCAT
Features (pLannotate 1.2.2; 15 found; start..end, strand, type, name):
     61..364     +  enhancer       CMV enhancer: human cytomegalovirus immediate early enhancer
    365..568     +  promoter       CMV promoter: human cytomegalovirus (CMV) immediate early promoter
    591..619     +  misc_feature   MCS (fragment): multiple cloning site
    624..1706    +  CDS            Septin2: SEPT2_MOUSE - Also known as Nedd5 From Mus musculus (Mouse).
   1728..2438    +  CDS            mCherry: monomeric derivative of DsRed fluorescent protein (Shaner et al., 2004) mammalian codon-optimized
   2453..2536    +  CDS            large T antigen (fragment): large T antigen from SV40 (simian virus 40)
   2559..2680    +  polyA_signal   SV40 poly(A) signal: SV40 polyadenylation signal
   2714..3142    -  rep_origin     f1 ori (sequence partly withheld): f1 bacteriophage origin of replication; arrow indicates direction of (+) strand synthesis
   3169..3273    +  promoter       AmpR promoter: bla
   3275..3632    +  promoter       SV40 promoter: SV40 enhancer and early promoter
   3667..4461    +  CDS            NeoR/KanR: aminoglycoside phosphotransferase from Tn5; aph(3')-II (or nptII); confers resistance to neomycin, kanamycin, and G418 (Geneticin®)
   4482..4634    +  CDS            ble (fragment): BLE_KLEPN - Experimental evidence at protein level: Swiss-Prot protein existence level 1. Binding protein with a strong affinity to the bleomycin family of antibiotics. Binds to CL990; an antimitotic-antibiotic compound. From Klebsiella pneumoniae.
   4693..4740    +  polyA_signal   HSV TK poly(A) signal: herpes simplex virus thymidine kinase polyadenylation signal (Cole and Stacy, 1985)
   4831..4847    -  polyA_signal   bGH poly(A) signal (fragment): bovine growth hormone polyadenylation signal
   5069..5657    +  rep_origin     ori: high-copy-number ColE1/pMB1/pBR322/pUC origin of replication
