[The description below was written by a language model from this plasmid's Addgene catalogue record and pLannotate feature annotations shown in this document.]
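Description:
pmCherry-N1_SEPT2 is a mammalian expression plasmid built on the Clontech pmCherry-N1 backbone, designed to produce mouse Septin 2 (Sept2, also known as Nedd5) fused at its C terminus to the red fluorescent protein mCherry. The Septin 2 coding sequence, roughly 1.1 kb, was inserted between the XhoI and BamHI sites of the multiple cloning site, both of which remain intact. It lies directly upstream of the mammalian codon-optimized mCherry open reading frame. Transcription of the fusion is driven by the human cytomegalovirus immediate early enhancer and promoter and is terminated by an SV40 polyadenylation signal. The catalogue lists a total size of 5,782 bp, while the annotated depositor sequence is 5,771 nt, a minor discrepancy.

The plasmid replicates at high copy in E. coli through a ColE1/pUC-type origin, and it also carries an f1 phage origin, which allows single-stranded DNA production. A single Tn5 aminoglycoside phosphotransferase gene (NeoR/KanR) provides selection in both hosts. A bacterial bla-type promoter expresses it for kanamycin resistance, and the adjacent SV40 enhancer/early promoter, paired with an HSV TK polyadenylation signal, expresses it in mammalian cells for G418 selection of stable transfectants. The short large T antigen, ble and bGH poly(A) fragments in the feature table are partial matches and most likely backbone remnants rather than functional elements.

The construct is suited to transient or stable transfection of mammalian cells to visualize Septin 2 localization and dynamics by fluorescence microscopy. The associated publication used it in work on how septin GTPases guide microtubule organization and plus-end dynamics in polarizing epithelia.
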