Addgene plasmid #71549: pmCherry-N1_SEPT2
Purpose: mammalian expression of Sept2 with an mCherry fusion.
Depositing lab: Elias Spiliotis. Depositing organization: Drexel University. Publication: Septin GTPases spatially guide microtubule organization and plus end dynamics in polarizing epithelia. Bowen JR, Hwang D, Bai X, Roy D, Spiliotis ET. J Cell Biol. 2011 Jul 25;194(2):187-97. doi: 10.1083/jcb.201102076. PubMed 21788367.
Backbone
  Vector backbone: pmCherry-N1
  Backbone manufacturer: Clontech
  Backbone size w/o insert (bp): 4700
  Total vector size (bp): 5782
  Vector type: Mammalian Expression
  Selectable markers: Neomycin (select with G418)
Growth in bacteria
  Bacterial resistance: Kanamycin, 50 μg/mL
  Growth temperature: 37°C
  Growth strain: DH5alpha
  Copy number: High Copy
Gene/Insert
  Gene/Insert name: Septin 2
  Species: M. musculus (mouse)
  Insert size (bp): 1100
  Entrez Gene: Septin2 (a.k.a. AW208991, Nedd-5, Nedd5, Sept2, mKIAA0158)
  Promoter: CMV
  Tag / fusion protein: mCherry (C terminal on backbone)
  Cloning method: Restriction Enzyme; 5′ cloning site XhoI (not destroyed); 3′ cloning site BamHI (not destroyed)
  Sequencing primers: 5′ CMV-F; 3′ mCherry-R TTGGTCACCTTCAGCTTGG
Terms and licenses: Academic/Nonprofit Terms; Industry Terms: Not Available to Industry
How to cite: pmCherry-N1_SEPT2 was a gift from Elias Spiliotis (Addgene plasmid # 71549 ; http://n2t.net/addgene:71549 ; RRID:Addgene_71549)
