>Addgene plasmid #71549 | pmCherry-N1_SEPT2 | addgene partial sequence | sequence record 132164 | CMV-F 5'-CGCAAATGGGCGGTAGGCGTG-3'
ACCGTCAGATCCGCTAGCGCTACCGGACTCAGATCTCGAGCCACCATGTCTAAGCAACAACCAACTCAGT
TTATAAATCCAGAAACTCCTGGCTATGTTGGATTTGCAAATCTTCCCAATCAAGTTCACCGAAAATCAGT
GAAGAAGGGGTTCGAGTTCACTCTGATGGTGGTTGGTGAATCTGGTCTAGGAAAATCAACTCTCATAAAC
AGCTTATTCCTGACTGATCTCTACCCAGAAAGAATTATTCCTGGAGCTGCAGAGAAAATTGAAAGAACTG
TCCAGATAGAGGCTTCGACTGTTGAGATTGAAGAGCGGGGTGTGAAGCTGCGGCTTACAGTAGTGGACAC
TCCCGGCTACGGGGATGCCATCAACTGCAGGGATTGTTTCAAGACAATTATCTCCTACATTGATGAGCAG
TTTGAACGCTACCTACATGATGAGAGTGGACTGAACAGGCGTCACATCATTGATAACAGGGTACATTGTT
GCTTCTACTTCATTTCACCTTTTGGACATGGACTGAAGCCCTTAGATGTTGCATTTATGAAAGCGATACA
CAATAAGGTGAATATTGTGCCTGTCATTGCGAAAGCTGACACTCTCACTCTGAAGGAGCGTGAGCGGCTT
AAGAAAAGGATTTTGGATGAAATTGAAGAGCATAGCATTAAAATCTATCACTTACCTGATGCAGAGTCAG
ATGAAGATGAAGACTTTAAGGAGCAGACTAGACTCCTCAAGGCCAGTATCCCATTCTCTGTGGTTGGCTC
CAACCAGTTGATTGAAGCCAAAGGCAAGAAGGTTAGAGGCCGTCTCTACCCATGG
