>Addgene plasmid #71549 | pmCherry-N1_SEPT2 | addgene partial sequence | sequence record 132165 | mCherry-R 5'-TTGGTCACCTTCAGCTTGG-3'
CCTCGCCCTCGATCTCGAACTCGTGGCCGTTCACGGAGCCCTCCATGTGCACCTTGAAGCGCATGAACTC
CTTGATGATGGCCATGTTATCCTCCTCGCCCTTGCTCACCATGGTGGCGACCGGTGGATCCCGCACATGC
TGCCCGAGAGCCCCGCTGTCACTGTCACCACCCTGCATCTGCATCTGCATCTGCGCTTGCATTCTTGCAA
TCATCTCTTGCATGCGGCGGAGCTCAGCCTCCTTTTCAAGCAAGATCTGGTCTTTATTCATGTCCTCATT
CTCTACTTTCCTGCCGCCTCTCTTCAGCCTCTCAGAACGGAAGTTTTCATAGTGAAGGTCTTGGGTCACT
TCCTGTAGGTCCTGCATGTGGGTGATGAGCATCGTTCTCAGCTTCAGAAAGTCATTGTGTTCTGGGTTCT
CCACCTCTACAACACCCCATGGGTAGAGACGGCCTCTAACCTTCTTGCCTTTGGCTTCAATCAACTGGTT
GGAGCCAACCACAGAGAATGGGATACTGGCCTTGAGGAGTCTAGTCTGCTCCTTAAAGTCTTCATCTTCA
TCTGACTCTGCATCAGGTAAGTGATAGATTTTAATGCTATGCTCTTCAATTTCATCCAAAATCCTTTTCT
TAAGCCGCTCACGCTCCTTCAGAGTGAGAGTGTCAGCTTTCGCAATGACAGGCACAATATTCACCTTATT
GTGTATCGCTTTCATAAATGCAACATCTAAGGGCTTCAGTCCATGTCCAAAAGGTGAAATGAAGTAGAAG
CAACAATGTACCCTGTTATCAATGATGTGACGCCTGTTCAGTCCACTCTCATCATGTAGGTAGCGTTCAA
